>Addgene plasmid #164613 | pCMV-sypHTomato | addgene full sequence | sequence record 325289 | Addgene NGS Result
GCGCGCGTTGACATTGATTATTGACTAGTTATTAATAGTAATCAATTACGGGGTCATTAGTTCATAGCCC
ATATATGGAGTTCCGCGTTACATAACTTACGGTAAATGGCCCGCCTGGCTGACCGCCCAACGACCCCTGC
CCATTGACGTCAATAATGACGTATGTTCCCATAGTAACGCCAATAGGGACTTTCCATTGACGTCAATGGG
TGGAGTATTTACGGTAAACTGCCCACTTGGCAGTACATCAAGTGTATCATATGCCAAGTACGCCCCCTAT
TGACGTCAATGACGGTAAATGGCCCGCCTGGCATTATGCCCAGTACATGACCTTATGGGACTTTCCTACT
TGGCAGTACATCTACGTATTAGTCATCGCTATTACCATGGTGATGCGGTTTTGGCAGTACATCAATGGGC
GTGGATAGCGGTTTGACTCACGGGGATTTCCAAGTCTCCACCCCATTGACGTCAATGGGAGTTTGTTTTG
GCACCAAAATCAACGGGACTTTCCAAAATGTCGTAACAACTCCGCCCCATTGACGCAAATGGGCGGTAGG
CGTGTACGGTGGGAGGTCTATATAAGCAGAGCTCTCTGGCTAACTAGAGAACCCACTGCTTACTGGCTTA
TCGAAATTAATACGACTCACTATAGGGAGACCCAAGCTTGGTACCGAGCTCGGATCCACTAGTAACGGCC
GCCAGTGTGCTGGAATTCGGCTTGGGGATATCGCCACCATGGACGTGGTGAATCAGCTGGTGGCTGGGGG
TCAGTTCCGGGTGGTCAAGGAGCCCCTTGGCTTCGTGAAGGTGCTGCAGTGGGTCTTTGCCATCTTCGCC
TTTGCTACGTGCGGCAGCTACACCGGAGAGCTTCGGCTGAGCGTGGAGTGTGCCAACAAGACGGAGAGTG
CCCTCAACATCGAAGTCGAATTTGAGTACCCATTCAGGCTGCACCAAGTGTACTTTGATGCACCCTCCTG
CGTTAAAGGGGGCACTACCAAGATCTTCCTAGTTGGTGACTACTCCTCCTCGGCTGAATTCTTTGTCACC
GTGGCTGTGTTTGCCTTCCTCTACTCCATGGGGGCCCTGGCCACCTACATCTTCCTGCAGAACAAGTACC
GAGAGAACAACAAAGGGCCAATGATGGACTTCCTGGCCACAGCAGTGTTCGCTTTCATGTGGCTAGTTAG
CTCATCCGCCTGGGCCAAAGGCCTGTCCGATGTGAAGATGGCCACTGACCCAGAGAACATTATCAAGGAG
ATGCCTATGTGCCGCCAGACAGATCTAGCCACCGGATCCACAGGTGGAGCCTCCTCCGTGAGCAAGGGCG
AGGAGAATAACATGGCCATCATCAAGGAGTTCATGCGCTTCAAGGTGCGCATGGAGGGCTCCGTGAACGG
CCACGAGTTCGAGATCGAGGGCGAGGGCGAGGGCCGCCCCTACGAGGGCACCCAGACCGCCAAGCTGAAG
GTGACCAAGGGCGGCCCCCTGCCCTTCGCCTGGGACATCCTGTCCCCTCAGTTCACGTACGGCTCCAAGG
CCTACGTGAAGCACCCCGCCGACATCCCCGACTACTTGAAGCTGTCCTTCCCCGAGGGCTTCAAGTGGGA
GCGCGTGATGAACTTCGAGGACGGCGGCGTGGTGACCGTGACCCAGGACTCCTCCCTGCAGGACGGCGAG
TTCATCTACAAGGTGAAGCTGCGCGGCACCAACTTCCCCTCCGACGGCCCCGTAATGCAGAAGAAGACCA
TGGGCTGGGAGGCCTCCACCGAGCGGATGTACCCCGAGGACGGCGCCCTGAAGGGCGAGATCAAGATGAG
GCTGAAGCTGAAGGACGGCGGCCACTACGACGCCGAGGTCAAGACCACCTACATGGCCAAGAAGCCCGTG
CAGCTGCCCGGCGCCTACAAGACCGACATCAAGCTGGACATCACCTCCCACAACGAGGACTACACCATCG
TGGAACAGTACGAGCGCGCCGAGGGCCGCCACTCCACCGGCGGCATGGACGAGCTGTACAAGTCCACCGG
CGCCAGCGGAGGCACAGGTTCAGGTACCGGTGGAGCTCGAATCACATGCAAGGAACTGAGGGACCCTGTG
ACTTCAGGACTCAACACCTCGGTGGTGTTTGGCTTCCTGAACCTGGTGCTCTGGGTTGGCAACCTATGGT
TCGTGTTCAAGGAGACAGGCTGGGCCGCCCCATTCATGCGCGCACCTCCAGGCGCCCCAGAAAAGCAACC
AGCTCCTGGCGATGCCTACGGCGATGCGGGCTATGGGCAGGGCCCCGGAGGCTATGGGCCCCAGGACTCC
TACGGGCCTCAGGGTGGTTATCAACCCGATTACGGGCAGCCAGCCAGCGGCGGTGGCGGTGGCTACGGGC
CTCAGGGCGACTATGGGCAGCAAGGCTACGGCCAACAGGGTGCGCCCACCTCCTTCTCCAATCAGATGTC
GGATCCGAAGCTTCGGTACCAAGCTGCCTACCCTTACGATGTGCCCGATTACGCCTGAGCGGCCGCTCGA
GATCAGCCTCGACTGTGCCTTCTAGTTGCCAGCCATCTGTTGTTTGCCCCTCCCCCGTGCCTTCCTTGAC
CCTGGAAGGTGCCACTCCCACTGTCCTTTCCTAATAAAATGAGGAAATTGCATCGCATTGTCTGAGTAGG
TGTCATTCTATTCTGGGGGGTGGGGTGGGGCAGGACAGCAAGGGGGAGGATTGGGAAGACAATAGCAGGC
ATGCTGGGGATGCGGTGGGCTCTATGGCTTCTGAGGCGGAAAGAACCAGTGGCGGTAATACGGTTATCCA
CAGAATCGGGGGATAACGCAGGAAAGAACATGTGAGCAAAAGGCCAGCAAAAGGCCAGGAACCGTAAAAA
GGCCGCGTTGCTGGCGTTTTTCCATAGGCTCCGCCCCCCTGACGAGCATCACAAAAATCGACGCTCAAGT
CAGAGGTGGCGAAACCCGACAGGACTATAAAGATACCAGGCGTTTCCCCCTGGAAGCTCCCTCGTGCGCT
CTCCTGTTCCGACCCTGCCGCTTACCGGATACCTGTCCGCCTTTCTCCCTTCGGGAAGCGTGGCGCTTTC
TCATAGCTCACGCTGTAGGTATCTCAGTTCGGTGTAGGTCGTTCGCTCCAAGCTGGGCTGTGTGCACGAA
CCCCCCGTTCAGCCCGACCGCTGCGCCTTATCCGGTAACTATCGTCTTGAGTCCAACCCGGTAAGACGCG
ACTTATCGCCACTGGCAGCAGCCACTGGTAACAGGATTAGCAGAGCGAGGTATGTAGGCGGTGCTACAGA
GTTCTTGAAGTGGTGGCCTAACTACGGCTACACTAGAAGAACAGTATTTGGTATCTGCGCTCTGCTGAAG
CCAGTTACCTTCGGAAAAAGAGTTGGTAGCTCTTGATCCGGCAAACAAACCACCGCTGGTAGCGGTGGTT
TTTTTGTTTGCAAGCAGCAGATTACGCGCAGAAAAAAAGGATCTCAAGAAGATCCTTTGATCTTTTCTAC
GGGGTCTGACGCTCAGTGGAACGAAAACTCACGTTAAGGGATTTTGGTCATGAGATTATCAAAAAGGATC
TTCACCTAGATCCTTTTAAATTAAAAATGAAGTTTTAAATCAATCTAAAGTATATATGAGTAACCTGAGG
CTATGGCAGGGCCTGCCGCCCCGACGTTGGCTGCGAGCCCTGGGCCTTCACCCGAACTTGGGGGGTGGGG
TGGGGAAAAGGAAGAAACGCGGGCGTATTGGCCCCAATGGGGTCTCGGTGGGGTATCGACAGAGTGCCAG
CCCTGGGACCGAACCCCGCGTTTATGAACAAACGACCCAACACCGTGCGTTTTATTCTGTCTTTTTATTG
CCGTCATAGCGCGGGTTCCTTCCGGTATTGTCTCCTTCCGTGTTTCAGTTAGCCTCCCCCTAGGGTGGGC
GAAGAACTCCAGCATGAGATCCCCGCGCTGGAGGATCATCCAGCCGGCGTCCCGGAAAACGATTCCGAAG
CCCAACCTTTCATAGAAGGCGGCGGTGGAATCGAAATCTCGTGATGGCAGGTTGGGCGTCGCTTGGTCGG
TCATTTCGAACCCCAGAGTCCCGCTCAGAAGAACTCGTCAAGAAGGCGATAGAAGGCGATGCGCTGCGAA
TCGGGAGCGGCGATACCGTAAAGCACGAGGAAGCGGTCAGCCCATTCGCCGCCAAGCTCTTCAGCAATAT
CACGGGTAGCCAACGCTATGTCCTGATAGCGGTCCGCCACACCCAGCCGGCCACAGTCGATGAATCCAGA
AAAGCGGCCATTTTCCACCATGATATTCGGCAAGCAGGCATCGCCATAGGTCACGACGAGATCCTCGCCG
TCGGGCATGCTCGCCTTGAGCCTGGCGAACAGTTCGGCTGGCGCGAGCCCCTGATGCTCTTCGTCCAGAT
CATCCTGATCGACAAGACCGGCTTCCATCCGAGTACGTGCTCGCTCGATGCGATGTTTCGCTTGGTGGTC
GAATGGGCAGGTAGCCGGATCAAGCGTATGCAGCCGCCGCATTGCATCAGCCATGATGGATACTTTCTCG
GCAGGAGCAAGGTGAGATGACAGGAGATCCTGCCCCGGCACTTCGCCCAATAGCAGCCAGTCCCTTCCCG
CTTCAGTGACAACGTCGAGCACAGCTGCGCAAGGAACGCCCGTCGTGGCCAGCCACGATAGCCGCGCTGC
CTCGTCTTGCAGTTCATTCAGGGCACCGGACAGGTCGGTCTTGACAAAAAGAACCGGGCGCCCCTGCGCT
GACAGCCGGAACACGGCGGCATCAGAGCAGCCGATTGTCTGTTGTGCCCAGTCATAGCCGAATAGCCTCT
CCACCCAAGCGGCCGGAGAACCTGCGTGCAATCCATCTTGTTCAATCATGCGAAACGATCCTCATCCTGT
CTCTTGATCGATCTTTGCAAAAGCCTAGGCCTCCAAAAAAGCCTCCTCACTACTTCTGGAATAGCTCAGA
GGCCGGGCCTCGGCCTCTGCATAAATAAAAAAAATTAGTCAGCCATGGGGCGGAGAATGGGCGGAACTGG
GCGGAGTTAGGGGCGGAATGGGCGGAGTTAGGGGCGGGACTATGGTTGCTGACTAATTGAGATGCATGCT
TTGCATACTTCTGCCTGCTGGGGAGCCTGGGGACTTTCCACACCTGGTTGCTGACTAATTGAGATGCATG
CTTTGCATACTTCTGCCTGCTGGGGAGCCTGGGGACTTTCCACACCCTAACTGACACACATTCCACAGCT
GGTTCTTTCCGCCTCAGGACTCTTCCTTTTTCAATAAATCAATCTAAAGTATATATGAGTAAACTTGGTC
TGACAGTTACCAATGCTTAATCAGTGAGGCACCTATCTCAGCGATCTGTCTATTTCGTTCATCCATAGTT
GCCTGACTCCCCGTCGTGTAGATAACTACGATACGGGAGGGCTTACCATCTGGCCCCAGTGCTGCAATGA
TACCGCGAGACCCACGCTCACCGGCTCCAGATTTATCAGCAATAAACCAGCCAGCCGGAAGGGCCGAGCG
CAGAAGTGGTCCTGCAACTTTATCCGCCTCCATCCAGTCTATTAATTGTTGCCGGGAAGCTAGAGTAAGT
AGTTCGCCAGTTAATAGTTTGCGCAACGTTGTTGCCATTGCTACAGGCATCGTGGTGTCACGCTCGTCGT
TTGGTATGGCTTCATTCAGCTCCGGTTCCCAACGATCAAGGCGAGTTACATGATCCCCCATGTTGTGCAA
AAAAGCGGTTAGCTCCTTCGGTCCTCCGATCGTTGTCAGAAGTAAGTTGGCCGCAGTGTTATCACTCATG
GTTATGGCAGCACTGCATAATTCTCTTACTGTCATGCCATCCGTAAGATGCTTTTCTGTGACTGGTGAGT
ACTCAACCAAGTCATTCTGAGAATAGTGTATGCGGCGACCGAGTTGCTCTTGCCCGGCGTCAATACGGGA
TAATACCGCGCCACATAGCAGAACTTTAAAAGTGCTCATCATTGGAAAACGTTCTTCGGGGCGAAAACTC
TCAAGGATCTTACCGCTGTTGAGATCCAGTTCGATGTAACCCACTCGTGCACCCAACTGATCTTCAGCAT
CTTTTACTTTCACCAGCGTTTCTGGGTGAGCAAAAACAGGAAGGCAAAATGCCGCAAAAAAGGGAATAAG
GGCGACACGGAAATGTTGAATACTCATACTCTTCCTTTTTCAATATTATTGAAGCATTTATCAGGGTTAT
TGTCTCATGAGCGGATACATATTTGAATGTATTTAGAAAAATAAACAAATAGGGGTTCCGCGCACATTTC
CCCGAAAAGTGCCACCTG
[124 nt withheld, positions 6319-6442]
C
[91 nt withheld, positions 6444-6534]
A
[49 nt withheld, positions 6536-6584]
CCTTTGACGTTGGAGTCCACGTTCTTT
[37 nt withheld, positions 6612-6648]
ACCCTATCTCGGTCTATTCTTTTGATTTATAAGGGATTTTGCCGATTTCGGCCTATTGGTTAAAAAATGA
GCTGATTTAACAAAAATTTAACGCGAATTTTAACAAAATATTAACGCTTACAATTTAC
Features (pLannotate 1.2.2; 19 found; start..end, strand, type, name):
     10..389     +  enhancer       CMV enhancer: human cytomegalovirus immediate early enhancer
    390..593     +  promoter       CMV promoter: human cytomegalovirus (CMV) immediate early promoter
    589..622     +  LTR            5' LTR (truncated) (fragment): truncated 5' long terminal repeat (LTR) from HIV-1
    638..656     +  promoter       T7 promoter: promoter for bacteriophage T7 RNA polymerase
    826..1278    +  CDS            Synpr (fragment): SYNPR_RAT - Experimental evidence at protein level: Swiss-Prot protein existence level 1. Intrinsic membrane protein of small synaptic vesicles. Probable vesicular channel protein. From Rattus norvegicus (Rat).
   1318..2022    +  CDS            mRFP1.3: mRFP1.3 is a fluorescent protein published in 2004, derived from Discosoma sp.. It is reported to be a monomer.
   2077..2448    +  CDS            Synpr (fragment): SYNPR_RAT - Experimental evidence at protein level: Swiss-Prot protein existence level 1. Intrinsic membrane protein of small synaptic vesicles. Probable vesicular channel protein. From Rattus norvegicus (Rat).
   2533..2757    +  polyA_signal   bGH poly(A) signal: bovine growth hormone polyadenylation signal
   2761..2779    +  promoter       SV40 promoter (fragment): SV40 enhancer and early promoter
   2889..3477    -  rep_origin     ori: high-copy-number ColE1/pMB1/pBR322/pUC origin of replication
   3699..3715    +  polyA_signal   bGH poly(A) signal (fragment): bovine growth hormone polyadenylation signal
   3806..3853    -  polyA_signal   HSV TK poly(A) signal: herpes simplex virus thymidine kinase polyadenylation signal (Cole and Stacy, 1985)
   3912..4064    -  CDS            ble (fragment): BLE_KLEPN - Experimental evidence at protein level: Swiss-Prot protein existence level 1. Binding protein with a strong affinity to the bleomycin family of antibiotics. Binds to CL990; an antimitotic-antibiotic compound. From Klebsiella pneumoniae.
   4085..4879    -  CDS            NeoR/KanR: aminoglycoside phosphotransferase from Tn5; aph(3')-II (or nptII); confers resistance to neomycin, kanamycin, and G418 (Geneticin®)
   4914..5267    -  promoter       SV40 promoter: SV40 enhancer and early promoter
   5269..5286    -  promoter       AmpR promoter (fragment): bla
   5327..6187    -  CDS            AmpR: β-lactamase; bla; confers resistance to ampicillin, carbenicillin, and related antibiotics
   6188..6292    -  promoter       AmpR promoter: bla
   6319..6747    +  rep_origin     f1 ori (sequence partly withheld): f1 bacteriophage origin of replication; arrow indicates direction of (+) strand synthesis
