[The description below was written by a language model from this plasmid's Addgene catalogue record and pLannotate feature annotations shown in this document.]
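Description:
pCMV-sypHTomato is a mammalian expression plasmid of about 6.8 kb, built on a pCMV backbone, that produces sypHTomato, a red fluorescent reporter of synaptic vesicle turnover. It is maintained in E. coli at high copy through a ColE1/pUC-type origin and selected with ampicillin via the β-lactamase gene. An f1 origin is also present. The sequence additionally carries an SV40 promoter-driven NeoR/KanR cassette with an HSV TK polyadenylation signal, which could in principle allow G418 selection of transfected mammalian cells, although the record does not list this as an intended use. A short ble fragment, a truncated HIV-1 LTR fragment and small promoter and poly(A) fragments appear to be backbone remnants.

The payload is a roughly 1.8 kb open reading frame, assembled by Gibson cloning, placed downstream of the CMV immediate-early enhancer and promoter and terminated by the bovine growth hormone poly(A) signal. A T7 promoter lies between the CMV promoter and the coding region. The annotation shows a monomeric red fluorescent protein of the Discosoma mRFP family, corresponding to pHTomato, flanked on both sides by fragments of a synaptic vesicle membrane protein, consistent with the stated design of pHTomato inserted within synaptophysin. The automated annotation labels these flanking fragments as the related rat protein synaptoporin, whereas the catalogue lists the insert species as mouse, so the exact origin should be checked against the sequence. As its name suggests, pHTomato is a pH-sensitive indicator, and placing it inside a vesicle protein allows its fluorescence to report vesicle fusion and recycling. The associated work describes its use as a red indicator for multiplexed imaging of synaptic activity.
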