Addgene plasmid #164613: pCMV-sypHTomato
Purpose: Express the pHTomato inserted in the synaptophysion in mammalian cells
Depositing lab: Yulong Li & Richard Tsien. Depositing organization: Stanford University. Publication: pHTomato, a red, genetically encoded indicator that enables multiplex interrogation of synaptic activity. Li Y, Tsien RW. Nat Neurosci. 2012 May 27;15(7):1047-53. doi: 10.1038/nn.3126. PubMed 22634730.
Backbone
  Vector backbone: pCMV
  Vector type: Mammalian Expression
Growth in bacteria
  Bacterial resistance: Ampicillin, 100 μg/mL
  Growth temperature: 37°C
  Growth strain: DH5alpha
  Copy number: High Copy
Gene/Insert
  Gene/Insert name: A reporter of vesicular turnover sypHTomato
  Species: M. musculus (mouse)
  Insert size (bp): 1770
  Promoter: CMV
  Cloning method: Gibson Cloning
Terms and licenses: Academic/Nonprofit Terms; Industry Terms: Not Available to Industry
How to cite: pCMV-sypHTomato was a gift from Yulong Li & Richard Tsien (Addgene plasmid # 164613 ; http://n2t.net/addgene:164613 ; RRID:Addgene_164613)
